Addgene plasmid #178368: pOME0001R
Purpose: Expresses KSHV K1 stop
Depositing lab: Dirk Dittmer. Depositing organization: University of North Carolina at Chapel Hill. Publication: Novel modulators of p53-signaling encoded by unknown genes of emerging viruses. Alzhanova D, Corcoran K, Bailey AG, Long K, Taft-Benz S, Graham RL, Broussard GS, Heise M, Neumann G, Halfmann P, Kawaoka Y, Baric RS, Damania B, Dittmer DP. PLoS Pathog. 2021 Jan 7;17(1):e1009033. doi: 10.1371/journal.ppat.1009033. eCollection 2021 Jan. PubMed 33411764.
Backbone
  Vector backbone: pVR21
  Backbone size w/o insert (bp): 11588
  Vector type: Mammalian Expression
Growth in bacteria
  Bacterial resistance: Ampicillin, 100 μg/mL
  Growth temperature: 37°C
  Growth strain: DH5alpha
  Copy number: High Copy
Gene/Insert
  Gene/Insert name: KSHV K1
  Species: Kaposi's sarcoma-associated herpesvirus
  Insert size (bp): 887
  Cloning method: Unknown
  Sequencing primers: 5′ VeeDest F
Terms and licenses: Academic/Nonprofit Terms; Industry Terms: Not Available to Industry
Depositor comments: Sequences and further information can be found at https://www.med.unc.edu/orfeome/downloads/pome
How to cite: pOME0001R was a gift from Dirk Dittmer (Addgene plasmid # 178368 ; http://n2t.net/addgene:178368 ; RRID:Addgene_178368)
