[The description below was written by a language model from this plasmid's Addgene catalogue record and pLannotate feature annotations shown in this document.]
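Description:
pOME0001R is a Venezuelan equine encephalitis virus (VEE) replicon plasmid built on the pVR21 backbone and catalogued as a mammalian expression vector, carrying the K1 gene of Kaposi's sarcoma-associated herpesvirus (KSHV). It is maintained in E. coli through a high-copy ColE1/pUC-type origin and selected with ampicillin via the β-lactamase gene and its own promoter. Remnants of a pUC-style cloning region (lac promoter and operator, CAP site, and fragments of lacI, lacZα and the MCS) are also annotated but appear to be backbone leftovers.

Most of the plasmid is occupied by the VEE nonstructural polyprotein open reading frame (nsP1–nsP4), which encodes the viral RNA-dependent RNA polymerase complex that copies genomic RNA and produces subgenomic plus-strand RNA. A T7 promoter fragment lies at the end of the sequence record, directly upstream of the replicon across the circular junction. This position is consistent with in vitro transcription of replicon RNA for delivery into cells, although the record does not spell out that workflow. Downstream of the polyprotein, the K1 coding sequence sits between attB1 and attB2 sites, indicating Gateway recombination into a destination version of the vector. This is the position where alphavirus replicons normally place a transgene under a subgenomic promoter, but no such promoter is annotated. "Stop" in the stated purpose presumably means that the ORF retains its native stop codon, and no tags are annotated. K1 is a viral signaling protein that mimics an activated B-cell receptor and promotes host cell survival.

The plasmid belongs to a viral ORFeome collection used to screen for viral modulators of p53 signaling. The sequenced record (10,855 nt) is shorter than the listed backbone and insert sizes would imply, a discrepancy the record leaves unexplained.
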