Features (pLannotate 1.2.2; 14 found; start..end, strand, type, name):
     45..7523    +  CDS            POLN_EEVVT: Experimental evidence at protein level: Swiss-Prot protein existence level 1. [RNA-directed RNA polymerase nsP4]: RNA dependent RNA polymerase (By similarity). Replicates genomic and antigenomic RNA by recognizing replications specific signals. The early replication complex formed by the polyproteins P123/P123' and nsP4 synthesizes minus-strand RNAs (By similarity). The late replication complex composed of fully processed nsP1-nsP4 is responsible for the production of genomic and subgenomic plus-strand RNAs (By similarity). From Venezuelan equine encephalitis virus (strain Trinidad donkey) (VE
   7562..7586    +  protein_bind   attB1: mutant version of attB; recombination site for the Gateway® BP reaction BP Clonase™
   7624..8475    +  CDS            K1: K1_HHV8P - Experimental evidence at protein level: Swiss-Prot protein existence level 1. Promotes host cell survival pathways and may contribute to pathogenesis by preventing infected cells from undergoing apoptosis. Acts in host B-cells by mimicking the activated B-cell receptor complex. The cytoplasmic tail of K1 can induce the phosphorylation of a number of different kinases, leading to the activation of survival signaling pathways. From Human herpesvirus 8 type P (isolate GK18) (HHV-8) (Kaposi's sarcoma-associated herpesvirus).
   8508..8532    -  protein_bind   attB2: mutant version of attB; recombination site for the Gateway® BP reaction BP Clonase™
   8768..8790    -  protein_bind   lac operator (fragment): The lac repressor binds to the lac operator to inhibit transcription in E. coli. This inhibition can be relieved by adding lactose or isopropyl-β-D-thiogalactopyranoside (IPTG). lac repressor encoded by lacI
   8794..8824    -  promoter       lac promoter: promoter for the E. coli lac operon
   8839..8860    -  protein_bind   CAP binding site: CAP binding activates transcription in the presence of cAMP. E. coli catabolite activator protein
   8873..8911    -  CDS            lacI (fragment): lac repressor; lacI; The lac repressor binds to the lac operator to inhibit transcription in E. coli. This inhibition can be relieved by adding lactose or isopropyl-β-D-thiogalactopyranoside (IPTG).
   8971..9075    +  promoter       AmpR promoter: bla
   9076..9936    +  CDS            AmpR: β-lactamase; bla; confers resistance to ampicillin, carbenicillin, and related antibiotics
  10107..10695   +  rep_origin     ori: high-copy-number ColE1/pMB1/pBR322/pUC origin of replication
  10710..10798   -  CDS            lacZα (fragment): LacZα fragment of β-galactosidase; lacZ fragment
  10801..10837   -  misc_feature   MCS (fragment): pUC18/19 multiple cloning site
  10838..10855   +  promoter       T7 promoter (fragment): promoter for bacteriophage T7 RNA polymerase
>Addgene plasmid #178368 | pOME0001R | addgene full sequence | sequence record 351514 | Addgene NGS Result
ATGGGCGGCGCATGAGAGAAGCCCAGACCAATTACCTACCCAAAATGGAGAAAGTTCACGTTGACATCGA
GGAAGACAGCCCATTCCTCAGAGCTTTGCAGCGGAGCTTCCCGCAGTTTGAGGTAGAAGCCAAGCAGGTC
ACTGATAATGACCATGCTAATGCCAGAGCGTTTTCGCATCTGGCTTCAAAACTGATCGAAACGGAGGTGG
ACCCATCCGACACGATCCTTGACATTGGAAGTGCGCCCGCCCGCAGAATGTATTCTAAGCACAAGTATCA
TTGTATCTGTCCGATGAGATGTGCGGAAGATCCGGACAGATTGTATAAGTATGCAACTAAGCTGAAGAAA
AACTGTAAGGAAATAACTGATAAGGAATTGGACAAGAAAATGAAGGAGCTCGCCGCCGTCATGAGCGACC
CTGACCTGGAAACTGAGACTATGTGCCTCCACGACGACGAGTCGTGTCGCTACGAAGGGCAAGTCGCTGT
TTACCAGGATGTATACGCGGTTGACGGACCGACAAGTCTCTATCACCAAGCCAATAAGGGAGTTAGAGTC
GCCTACTGGATAGGCTTTGACACCACCCCTTTTATGTTTAAGAACTTGGCTGGAGCATATCCATCATACT
CTACCAACTGGGCCGACGAAACCGTGTTAACGGCTCGTAACATAGGCCTATGCAGCTCTGACGTTATGGA
GCGGTCACGTAGAGGGATGTCCATTCTTAGAAAGAAGTATTTGAAACCATCCAACAATGTTCTATTCTCT
GTTGGCTCGACCATCTACCACGAGAAGAGGGACTTACTGAGGAGCTGGCACCTGCCGTCTGTATTTCACT
TACGTGGCAAGCAAAATTACACATGTCGGTGTGAGACTATAGTTAGTTGCGACGGGTACGTCGTTAAAAG
AATAGCTATCAGTCCAGGCCTGTATGGGAAGCCTTCAGGCTATGCTGCTACGATGCACCGCGAGGGATTC
TTGTGCTGCAAAGTGACAGACACATTGAACGGGGAGAGGGTCTCTTTTCCCGTGTGCACGTATGTGCCAG
CTACATTGTGTGACCAAATGACTGGCATACTGGCAACAGATGTCAGTGCGGACGACGCGCAAAAACTGCT
GGTTGGGCTCAACCAGCGTATAGTCGTCAACGGTCGCACCCAGAGAAACACCAATACCATGAAAAATTAC
CTTTTGCCCGTAGTGGCCCAGGCATTTGCTAGGTGGGCAAAGGAATATAAGGAAGATCAAGAAGATGAAA
GGCCACTAGGACTACGAGATAGACAGTTAGTCATGGGGTGTTGTTGGGCTTTTAGAAGGCACAAGATAAC
ATCTATTTATAAGCGCCCGGATACCCAAACCATCATCAAAGTGAACAGCGATTTCCACTCATTCGTGCTG
CCCAGGATAGGCAGTAACACATTGGAGATCGGGCTGAGAACAAGAATCAGGAAAATGTTAGAGGAGCACA
AGGAGCCGTCACCTCTCATTACCGCCGAGGACGTACAAGAAGCTAAGTGCGCAGCCGATGAGGCTAAGGA
GGTGCGTGAAGCCGAGGAGTTGCGCGCAGCTCTACCACCTTTGGCAGCTGATGTTGAGGAGCCCACTCTG
GAAGCCGATGTCGACTTGATGTTACAAGAGGCTGGGGCCGGCTCAGTGGAGACACCTCGTGGCTTGATAA
AGGTTACCAGCTACGCTGGCGAGGACAAGATCGGCTCTTACGCTGTGCTTTCTCCGCAGGCTGTACTCAA
GAGTGAAAAATTATCTTGCATCCACCCTCTCGCTGAACAAGTCATAGTGATAACACACTCTGGCCGAAAA
GGGCGTTATGCCGTGGAACCATACCATGGTAAAGTAGTGGTGCCAGAGGGACATGCAATACCCGTCCAGG
ACTTTCAAGCTCTGAGTGAAAGTGCCACCATTGTGTACAACGAACGTGAGTTCGTAAACAGGTACCTGCA
CCATATTGCCACACATGGAGGAGCGCTGAACACTGATGAAGAATATTACAAAACTGTCAAGCCCAGCGAG
CACGACGGCGAATACCTGTACGACATCGACAGGAAACAGTGCGTCAAGAAAGAACTAGTCACTGGGCTAG
GGCTCACAGGCGAGCTGGTGGATCCTCCCTTCCATGAATTCGCCTACGAGAGTCTGAGAACACGACCAGC
CGCTCCTTACCAAGTACCAACCATAGGGGTGTATGGCGTGCCAGGATCAGGCAAGTCTGGCATCATTAAA
AGCGCAGTCACCAAAAAAGATCTAGTGGTGAGCGCCAAGAAAGAAAACTGTGCAGAAATTATAAGGGACG
TCAAGAAAATGAAAGGGCTGGACGTCAATGCCAGAACTGTGGACTCAGTGCTCTTGAATGGATGCAAACA
CCCCGTAGAGACCCTGTATATTGACGAAGCTTTTGCTTGTCATGCAGGTACTCTCAGAGCGCTCATAGCC
ATTATAAGACCTAAAAAGGCAGTGCTCTGCGGGGATCCCAAACAGTGCGGTTTTTTTAACATGATGTGCC
TGAAAGTGCATTTTAACCACGAGATTTGCACACAAGTCTTCCACAAAAGCATCTCTCGCCGTTGCACTAA
ATCTGTGACTTCGGTCGTCTCAACCTTGTTTTACGACAAAAAAATGAGAACGACGAATCCGAAAGAGACT
AAGATTGTGATTGACACTACCGGCAGTACCAAACCTAAGCAGGACGATCTCATTCTCACTTGTTTCAGAG
GGTGGGTGAAGCAGTTGCAAATAGATTACAAAGGCAACGAAATAATGACGGCAGCTGCCTCTCAAGGGCT
GACCCGTAAAGGTGTGTATGCCGTTCGGTACAAGGTGAATGAAAATCCTCTGTACGCACCCACCTCAGAA
CATGTGAACGTCCTACTGACCCGCACGGAGGACCGCATCGTGTGGAAAACACTAGCCGGCGACCCATGGA
TAAAAACACTGACTGCCAAGTACCCTGGGAATTTCACTGCCACGATAGAGGAGTGGCAAGCAGAGCATGA
TGCCATCATGAGGCACATCTTGGAGAGACCGGACCCTACCGACGTCTTCCAGAATAAGGCAAACGTGTGT
TGGGCCAAGGCTTTAGTGCCGGTGCTGAAGACCGCTGGCATAGACATGACCACTGAACAATGGAACACTG
TGGATTATTTTGAAACGGACAAAGCTCACTCAGCAGAGATAGTATTGAACCAACTATGCGTGAGGTTCTT
TGGACTCGATCTGGACTCCGGTCTATTTTCTGCACCCACTGTTCCGTTATCCATTAGGAATAATCACTGG
GATAACTCCCCGTCGCCTAACATGTACGGGCTGAATAAAGAAGTGGTCCGTCAGCTCTCTCGCAGGTACC
CACAACTGCCTCGGGCAGTTGCCACTGGAAGAGTCTATGACATGAACACTGGTACACTGCGCAATTATGA
TCCGCGCATAAACCTAGTACCTGTAAACAGAAGACTGCCTCATGCTTTAGTCCTCCACCATAATGAACAC
CCACAGAGTGACTTTTCTTCATTCGTCAGCAAATTGAAGGGCAGAACTGTCCTGGTGGTCGGGGAAAAGT
TGTCCGTCCCAGGCAAAATGGTTGACTGGTTGTCAGACCGGCCTGAGGCTACCTTCAGAGCTCGGCTGGA
TTTAGGCATCCCAGGTGATGTGCCCAAATATGACATAATATTTGTTAATGTGAGGACCCCATATAAATAC
CATCACTATCAGCAGTGTGAAGACCATGCCATTAAGCTTAGCATGTTGACCAAGAAAGCTTGTCTGCATC
TGAATCCCGGCGGAACCTGTGTCAGCATAGGTTATGGTTACGCTGACAGGGCCAGCGAAAGCATCATTGG
TGCTATAGCGCGGCAGTTCAAGTTTTCCCGGGTATGCAAACCGAAATCCTCACTTGAAGAGACGGAAGTT
CTGTTTGTATTCATTGGGTACGATCGCAAGGCCCGTACGCACAATCCTTACAAGCTTTCATCAACCTTGA
CCAACATTTATACAGGTTCCAGACTCCACGAAGCCGGATGTGCACCCTCATATCATGTGGTGCGAGGGGA
TATTGCCACGGCCACCGAAGGAGTGATTATAAATGCTGCTAACAGCAAAGGACAACCTGGCGGAGGGGTG
TGCGGAGCGCTGTATAAGAAGTTCCCGGAAAGCTTCGATTTACAGCCGATCGAAGTAGGAAAAGCGCGAC
TGGTCAAAGGTGCAGCTAAACATATCATTCATGCCGTAGGACCAAACTTCAACAAAGTTTCGGAGGTTGA
AGGTGACAAACAGTTGGCAGAGGCTTATGAGTCCATCGCTAAGATTGTCAACGATAACAATTACAAGTCA
GTAGCGATTCCACTGTTGTCCACCGGCATCTTTTCCGGGAACAAAGATCGACTAACCCAATCATTGAACC
ATTTGCTGACAGCTTTAGACACCACTGATGCAGATGTAGCCATATACTGCAGGGACAAGAAATGGGAAAT
GACTCTCAAGGAAGCAGTGGCTAGGAGAGAAGCAGTGGAGGAGATATGCATATCCGACGACTCTTCAGTG
ACAGAACCTGATGCAGAGCTGGTGAGGGTGCATCCGAAGAGTTCTTTGGCTGGAAGGAAGGGCTACAGCA
CAAGCGATGGCAAAACTTTCTCATATTTGGAAGGGACCAAGTTTCACCAGGCGGCCAAGGATATAGCAGA
AATTAATGCCATGTGGCCCGTTGCAACGGAGGCCAATGAGCAGGTATGCATGTATATCCTCGGAGAAAGC
ATGAGCAGTATTAGGTCGAAATGCCCCGTCGAAGAGTCGGAAGCCTCCACACCACCTAGCACGCTGCCTT
GCTTGTGCATCCATGCCATGACTCCAGAAAGAGTACAGCGCCTAAAAGCCTCACGTCCAGAACAAATTAC
TGTGTGCTCATCCTTTCCATTGCCGAAGTATAGAATCACTGGTGTGCAGAAGATCCAATGCTCCCAGCCT
ATATTGTTCTCACCGAAAGTGCCTGCGTATATTCATCCAAGGAAGTATCTCGTGGAAACACCACCGGTAG
ACGAGACTCCGGAGCCATCGGCAGAGAACCAATCCACAGAGGGGACACCTGAACAACCACCACTTATAAC
CGAGGATGAGACCAGGACTAGAACGCCTGAGCCGATCATCATCGAAGAGGAAGAAGAGGATAGCATAAGT
TTGCTGTCAGATGGCCCGACCCACCAGGTGCTGCAAGTCGAGGCAGACATTCACGGGCCGCCCTCTGTAT
CTAGCTCATCCTGGTCCATTCCTCATGCATCCGACTTTGATGTGGACAGTTTATCCATACTTGACACCCT
GGAGGGAGCTAGCGTGACCAGCGGGGCAACGTCAGCCGAGACTAACTCTTACTTCGCAAAGAGTATGGAG
TTTCTGGCGCGACCGGTGCCTGCGCCTCGAACAGTATTCAGGAACCCTCCACATCCCGCTCCGCGCACAA
GAACACCGTCACTTGCACCCAGCAGGGCCTGCTCGAGAACCAGCCTAGTTTCCACCCCGCCAGGCGTGAA
TAGGGTGATCACTAGAGAGGAGCTCGAGGCGCTTACCCCGTCACGCACTCCTAGCAGGTCGGTCTCGAGA
ACCAGCCTGGTCTCCAACCCGCCAGGCGTAAATAGGGTGATTACAAGAGAGGAGTTTGAGGCGTTCGTAG
CACAACAACAATGACGGTTTGATGCGGGTGCATACATCTTTTCCTCCGACACCGGTCAAGGGCATTTACA
ACAAAAATCAGTAAGGCAAACGGTGCTATCCGAAGTGGTGTTGGAGAGGACCGAATTGGAGATTTCGTAT
GCCCCGCGCCTCGACCAAGAAAAAGAAGAATTACTACGCAAGAAATTACAGTTAAATCCCACACCTGCTA
ACAGAAGCAGATACCAGTCCAGGAAGGTGGAGAACATGAAAGCCATAACAGCTAGACGTATTCTGCAAGG
CCTAGGGCATTATTTGAAGGCAGAAGGAAAAGTGGAGTGCTACCGAACCCTGCATCCTGTTCCTTTGTAT
TCATCTAGTGTGAACCGTGCCTTCTCAAGCCCCAAGGTCGCAGTGGAAGCCTGTAACGCCATGTTGAAAG
AGAACTTTCCGACTGTGGCTTCTTACTGTATTATTCCAGAGTACGATGCCTATTTGGACATGGTTGACGG
AGCTTCATGCTGCTTAGACACTGCCAGTTTTTGCCCTGCAAAGCTGCGCAGCTTTCCAAAGAAACACTCC
TATTTGGAACCCACAATACGATCGGCAGTGCCTTCAGCGATCCAGAACACGCTCCAGAACGTCCTGGCAG
CTGCCACAAAAAGAAATTGCAATGTCACGCAAATGAGAGAATTGCCCGTATTGGATTCGGCGGCCTTTAA
TGTGGAATGCTTCAAGAAATATGCGTGTAATAATGAATATTGGGAAACGTTTAAAGAAAACCCCATCAGG
CTTACTGAAGAAAACGTGGTAAATTACATTACCAAATTAAAAGGACCAAAAGCTGCTGCTCTTTTTGCGA
AGACACATAATTTGAATATGTTGCAGGACATACCAATGGACAGGTTTGTAATGGACTTAAAGAGAGACGT
GAAAGTGACTCCAGGAACAAAACATACTGAAGAACGGCCCAAGGTACAGGTGATCCAGGCTGCCGATCCG
CTAGCAACAGCGTATCTGTGCGGAATCCACCGAGAGCTGGTTAGGAGATTAAATGCGGTCCTGCTTCCGA
ACATTCATACACTGTTTGATATGTCGGCTGAAGACTTTGACGCTATTATAGCCGAGCACTTCCAGCCTGG
GGATTGTGTTCTGGAAACTGACATCGCGTCGTTTGATAAAAGTGAGGACGACGCCATGGCTCTGACCGCG
TTAATGATTCTGGAAGACTTAGGTGTGGACGCAGAGCTGTTGACGCTGATTGAGGCGGCTTTCGGCGAAA
TTTCATCAATACATTTGCCCACTAAAACTAAATTTAAATTCGGAGCCATGATGAAATCTGGAATGTTCCT
CACACTGTTTGTGAACACAGTCATTAACATTGTAATCGCAAGCAGAGTGTTGAGAGAACGGCTAACCGGA
TCACCATGTGCAGCATTCATTGGAGATGACAATATCGTGAAAGGAGTCAAATCGGACAAATTAATGGCAG
ACAGGTGCGCCACCTGGTTGAATATGGAAGTCAAGATTATAGATGCTGTGGTGGGCGAGAAAGCGCCCTA
TTTCTGTGGAGGGTTTATTTTGTGTGACTCCGTGACCGGCACAGCGTGCCGTGTGGCAGACCCCCTAAAA
AGGCTGTTTAAGCTTGGCAAACCTCTGGCAGCAGACGATGAACATGATGATGACAGGAGAAGGGCATTGC
ATGAAGAGTCAACACGCTGGAACCGAGTGGGTATTCTTTCAGAGCTGTGCAAGGCAGTAGAATCAAGGTA
TGAAACCGTAGGAACTTCCATCATAGTTATGGCCATGACTACTCTAGCTAGCAGTGTTAAATCATTCAGC
TACCTGAGAGGGGCCCCTATAACTCTCTACGGCTAACCTGAATGGACTACGACATAGTCTAGTCCGCCAA
GACAAGTTTGTACAAAAAAGCAGGCTCTTTAAAGGAACCAATTCAGTCGACGGTACCGCCACCATGTTCC
TGTATGTTGTTTGCAGTCTGGCGGTTTGCTTTCGAGGACTATTAAGCCTTTCTCTGCAATCGTCTCCAAA
TTTGTGCCCTGGAGTGATTTCAACGCCTTACACGTTGACCTGTCCGTCTAATACATCCTTGCCAACATCC
TGGTATTGCAACGATACTCGGCTTCTCCGACTGACGCAGCAAACAATCACTGTTGTCACCCTTATCTGCA
ATTTTAGTTGTGTGGGACAATCTGGGCATCGACACAGCCTTTGGATTACATGGTATCCACAACCTGTCTT
ACAAACCTTGTGTGGACAACCATCAAACACAGTCACTTGTGGTCAGCATGTTACTTTGTATTGTTCTACC
TCTGGAAATAATGTTACCGTTTGGCATCTACCAAACGGACGAAATGAAACCGTGTCACAAACTAAATACT
ATAATTTTACGCTGATGGACCAAACGGAGGGGTGTTATGCTTGTTCTGACGGGCTGTCGTCTCGCCTGTC
AAATCGTCTATGTTTTTCGGCGCGTTGTGCCAATATAACTCTAGAAACTAATACTGTATCTGTCAGCAGT
ACTACAGGCTTTAGAACATTCAGTACTAATAGCGATGCAACCACACATGATATACTTGTAATGAAAGAAG
CCAAATCTACAAATCTACATATTCAAGTGCATTTTCTTGTATTTATGACACTCGTAGCTCTGATAGGAAC
CATGTGTGGTATCTTAGGAACTATTATCTTTGCCCATTGTCAAAAACAAAGTGACTCAAACAAAACAGTG
CCACAACAATTGCGGGATTATTATTCCCTACACGATTTGTGCACGGAAGACTATACGCAACCAGTGGATT
GGTACTGACTCGAGGCGGCCGCACTCGAGATATCTAGACCCAGCTTTCTTGTACAAAGTGGTTTAATTAA
GTAACGATACAGCAGCAATTGGCAAGCTGCTTACATAGAACTCGCGGCGATTGGCATGCCGCTTTAAAAT
TTTTATTTTATTTTTCTTTTCTTTTCCGAATCGGATTTTGTTTTTAATATTTCAAAAAAAAAAAAAAAAA
AAAAAAAAAAAAAAAAAAAAAAAAAAAAGGAAGAGCGCGGCCGCCGAGCTCGAATTCGTAATCATGTCAT
AGCTGTTTCCTGTGTGAAATTGTTATCCGCTCACAATTCCACACAACATACGAGCCGGAAGCATAAAGTG
TAAAGCCTGGGGTGCCTAATGAGTGAGCTAACTCACATTAATTGCGTTGCGCTCACTGCCCGCTTTCCAG
TCGGGAAACCTGTCGTGCCAGTCGAGGGGAATTAATTCTTGAAGACGAAAGGGCCAGGTGGCACTTTTCG
GGGAAATGTGCGCGGAACCCCTATTTGTTTATTTTTCTAAATACATTCAAATATGTATCCGCTCATGAGA
CAATAACCCTGATAAATGCTTCAATAATATTGAAAAAGGAAGAGTATGAGTATTCAACATTTCCGTGTCG
CCCTTATTCCCTTTTTTGCGGCATTTTGCCTTCCTGTTTTTGCTCACCCAGAAACGCTGGTGAAAGTAAA
AGATGCTGAAGATCAGTTGGGTGCACGAGTGGGTTACATCGAACTGGATCTCAACAGCGGTAAGATCCTT
GAGAGTTTTCGCCCCGAAGAACGTTTTCCAATGATGAGCACTTTTAAAGTTCTGCTATGTGGCGCGGTAT
TATCCCGTGTTGACGCCGGGCAAGAGCAACTCGGTCGCCGCATACACTATTCTCAGAATGACTTGGTTGA
GTACTCACCAGTCACAGAAAAGCATCTTACGGATGGCATGACAGTAAGAGAATTATGCAGTGCTGCCATA
ACCATGAGTGATAACACTGCGGCCAACTTACTTCTGACAACGATCGGAGGACCGAAGGAGCTAACCGCTT
TTTTGCACAACATGGGGGATCATGTAACTCGCCTTGATCGTTGGGAACCGGAGCTGAATGAAGCCATACC
AAACGACGAGCGTGACACCACGATGCCTGTAGCAATGGCAACAACGTTGCGCAAACTATTAACTGGCGAA
CTACTTACTCTAGCTTCCCGGCAACAATTAATAGACTGGATGGAGGCGGATAAAGTTGCAGGACCACTTC
TGCGCTCGGCCCTTCCGGCTGGCTGGTTTATTGCTGATAAATCTGGAGCCGGTGAGCGTGGGTCTCGCGG
TATCATTGCAGCACTGGGGCCAGATGGTAAGCCCTCCCGTATCGTAGTTATCTACACGACGGGGAGTCAG
GCAACTATGGATGAACGAAATAGACAGATCGCTGAGATAGGTGCCTCACTGATTAAGCATTGGTAACTGT
CAGACCAAGTTTACTCATATATACTTTAGATTGATTTAAAACTTCATTTTTAATTTAAAAGGATCTAGGT
GAAGATCCTTTTTGATAATCTCATGACCAAAATCCCTTAACGTGAGTTTTCGTTCCACTGAGCGTCAGAC
CCCGTAGAAAAGATCAAAGGATCTTCTTGAGATCCTTTTTTTCTGCGCGTAATCTGCTGCTTGCAAACAA
AAAAACCACCGCTACCAGCGGTGGTTTGTTTGCCGGATCAAGAGCTACCAACTCTTTTTCCGAAGGTAAC
TGGCTTCAGCAGAGCGCAGATACCAAATACTGTCCTTCTAGTGTAGCCGTAGTTAGGCCACCACTTCAAG
AACTCTGTAGCACCGCCTACATACCTCGCTCTGCTAATCCTGTTACCAGTGGCTGCTGCCAGTGGCGATA
AGTCGTGTCTTACCGGGTTGGACTCAAGACGATAGTTACCGGATAAGGCGCAGCGGTCGGGCTGAACGGG
GGGTTCGTGCACACAGCCCAGCTTGGAGCGAACGACCTACACCAAACTGAGATACCTACAGCGTGAGCTA
TGAGAAAGCGCCACGCTTCCCGAAGGGAGAAAGGCGGACAGGTATCCGGTAAGCGGCAGGGTCGGAACAG
GAGAGCGCACGAGGGAGCTTCCAGGGGGAAACGCCTGGTATCTTTATAGTCCTGTCGGGTTTCGCCACCT
CTGACTTGAGCGTCGATTTTTGTGATGCTCGTCAGGGGGGCGGAGCCTATGGAAAAACGCCAGCAACGCG
CTGGCGAAAGGGGGATGTGCTGCAAGGCGATTAAGTTGGGTAACGCCAGGGTTTTCCCAGTCACGACGTT
GTAAAACGACGGCCAGTGCCAAGCTTGCATGCCTGCAGGTCGACTCTAGAGGATCCCTAATACGACTCAC
TATAG
