>Addgene plasmid #178368 | pOME0001R | depositor partial sequence | sequence record 346397 | Insert
GTCGACGGTACCGCCACCATGTTCCTGTATGTTGTTTGCAGTCTGGCGGTTTGCTTTCGAGGACTATTAA
GCCTTTCTCTGCAATCGTCTCCAAATTTGTGCCCTGGAGTGATTTCAACGCCTTACACGTTGACCTGTCC
GTCTAATACATCCTTGCCAACATCCTGGTATTGCAACGATACTCGGCTTCTCCGACTGACGCAGCAAACA
ATCACTGTTGTCACCCTTATCTGCAATTTTAGTTGTGTGGGACAATCTGGGCATCGACACAGCCTTTGGA
TTACATGGTATCCACAACCTGTCTTACAAACCTTGTGTGGACAACCATCAAACACAGTCACTTGTGGTCA
GCATGTTACTTTGTATTGTTCTACCTCTGGAAATAATGTTACCGTTTGGCATCTACCAAACGGACGAAAT
GAAACCGTGTCACAAACTAAATACTATAATTTTACGCTGATGGACCAAACGGAGGGGTGTTATGCTTGTT
CTGACGGGCTGTCGTCTCGCCTGTCAAATCGTCTATGTTTTTCGGCGCGTTGTGCCAATATAACTCTAGA
AACTAATACTGTATCTGTCAGCAGTACTACAGGCTTTAGAACATTCAGTACTAATAGCGATGCAACCACA
CATGATATACTTGTAATGAAAGAAGCCAAATCTACAAATCTACATATTCAAGTGCATTTTCTTGTATTTA
TGACACTCGTAGCTCTGATAGGAACCATGTGTGGTATCTTAGGAACTATTATCTTTGCCCATTGTCAAAA
ACAAAGTGACTCAAACAAAACAGTGCCACAACAATTGCGGGATTATTATTCCCTACACGATTTGTGCACG
GAAGACTATACGCAACCAGTGGATTGGTACTGACTCGAGGCGGCCGC
