>Addgene plasmid #178368 | pOME0001R | depositor partial sequence | sequence record 346398 | Backbone
ATGGGCGGCGCATGAGAGAAGCCCAGACCAATTACCTACCCAAAATGGAGAAAGTTCACGTTGACATCGA
GGAAGACAGCCCATTCCTCAGAGCTTTGCAGCGGAGCTTCCCGCAGTTTGAGGTAGAAGCCAAGCAGGTC
ACTGATAATGACCATGCTAATGCCAGAGCGTTTTCGCATCTGGCTTCAAAACTGATCGAAACGGAGGTGG
ACCCATCCGACACGATCCTTGACATTGGAAGTGCGCCCGCCCGCAGAATGTATTCTAAGCACAAGTATCA
TTGTATCTGTCCGATGAGATGTGCGGAAGATCCGGACAGATTGTATAAGTATGCAACTAAGCTGAAGAAA
AACTGTAAGGAAATAACTGATAAGGAATTGGACAAGAAAATGAAGGAGCTCGCCGCCGTCATGAGCGACC
CTGACCTGGAAACTGAGACTATGTGCCTCCACGACGACGAGTCGTGTCGCTACGAAGGGCAAGTCGCTGT
TTACCAGGATGTATACGCGGTTGACGGACCGACAAGTCTCTATCACCAAGCCAATAAGGGAGTTAGAGTC
GCCTACTGGATAGGCTTTGACACCACCCCTTTTATGTTTAAGAACTTGGCTGGAGCATATCCATCATACT
CTACCAACTGGGCCGACGAAACCGTGTTAACGGCTCGTAACATAGGCCTATGCAGCTCTGACGTTATGGA
GCGGTCACGTAGAGGGATGTCCATTCTTAGAAAGAAGTATTTGAAACCATCCAACAATGTTCTATTCTCT
GTTGGCTCGACCATCTACCACGAGAAGAGGGACTTACTGAGGAGCTGGCACCTGCCGTCTGTATTTCACT
TACGTGGCAAGCAAAATTACACATGTCGGTGTGAGACTATAGTTAGTTGCGACGGGTACGTCGTTAAAAG
AATAGCTATCAGTCCAGGCCTGTATGGGAAGCCTTCAGGCTATGCTGCTACGATGCACCGCGAGGGATTC
TTGTGCTGCAAAGTGACAGACACATTGAACGGGGAGAGGGTCTCTTTTCCCGTGTGCACGTATGTGCCAG
CTACATTGTGTGACCAAATGACTGGCATACTGGCAACAGATGTCAGTGCGGACGACGCGCAAAAACTGCT
GGTTGGGCTCAACCAGCGTATAGTCGTCAACGGTCGCACCCAGAGAAACACCAATACCATGAAAAATTAC
CTTTTGCCCGTAGTGGCCCAGGCATTTGCTAGGTGGGCAAAGGAATATAAGGAAGATCAAGAAGATGAAA
GGCCACTAGGACTACGAGATAGACAGTTAGTCATGGGGTGTTGTTGGGCTTTTAGAAGGCACAAGATAAC
ATCTATTTATAAGCGCCCGGATACCCAAACCATCATCAAAGTGAACAGCGATTTCCACTCATTCGTGCTG
CCCAGGATAGGCAGTAACACATTGGAGATCGGGCTGAGAACAAGAATCAGGAAAATGTTAGAGGAGCACA
AGGAGCCGTCACCTCTCATTACCGCCGAGGACGTACAAGAAGCTAAGTGCGCAGCCGATGAGGCTAAGGA
GGTGCGTGAAGCCGAGGAGTTGCGCGCAGCTCTACCACCTTTGGCAGCTGATGTTGAGGAGCCCACTCTG
GAAGCCGATGTCGACTTGATGTTACAAGAGGCTGGGGCCGGCTCAGTGGAGACACCTCGTGGCTTGATAA
AGGTTACCAGCTACGCTGGCGAGGACAAGATCGGCTCTTACGCTGTGCTTTCTCCGCAGGCTGTACTCAA
GAGTGAAAAATTATCTTGCATCCACCCTCTCGCTGAACAAGTCATAGTGATAACACACTCTGGCCGAAAA
GGGCGTTATGCCGTGGAACCATACCATGGTAAAGTAGTGGTGCCAGAGGGACATGCAATACCCGTCCAGG
ACTTTCAAGCTCTGAGTGAAAGTGCCACCATTGTGTACAACGAACGTGAGTTCGTAAACAGGTACCTGCA
CCATATTGCCACACATGGAGGAGCGCTGAACACTGATGAAGAATATTACAAAACTGTCAAGCCCAGCGAG
CACGACGGCGAATACCTGTACGACATCGACAGGAAACAGTGCGTCAAGAAAGAACTAGTCACTGGGCTAG
GGCTCACAGGCGAGCTGGTGGATCCTCCCTTCCATGAATTCGCCTACGAGAGTCTGAGAACACGACCAGC
CGCTCCTTACCAAGTACCAACCATAGGGGTGTATGGCGTGCCAGGATCAGGCAAGTCTGGCATCATTAAA
AGCGCAGTCACCAAAAAAGATCTAGTGGTGAGCGCCAAGAAAGAAAACTGTGCAGAAATTATAAGGGACG
TCAAGAAAATGAAAGGGCTGGACGTCAATGCCAGAACTGTGGACTCAGTGCTCTTGAATGGATGCAAACA
CCCCGTAGAGACCCTGTATATTGACGAAGCTTTTGCTTGTCATGCAGGTACTCTCAGAGCGCTCATAGCC
ATTATAAGACCTAAAAAGGCAGTGCTCTGCGGGGATCCCAAACAGTGCGGTTTTTTTAACATGATGTGCC
TGAAAGTGCATTTTAACCACGAGATTTGCACACAAGTCTTCCACAAAAGCATCTCTCGCCGTTGCACTAA
ATCTGTGACTTCGGTCGTCTCAACCTTGTTTTACGACAAAAAAATGAGAACGACGAATCCGAAAGAGACT
AAGATTGTGATTGACACTACCGGCAGTACCAAACCTAAGCAGGACGATCTCATTCTCACTTGTTTCAGAG
GGTGGGTGAAGCAGTTGCAAATAGATTACAAAGGCAACGAAATAATGACGGCAGCTGCCTCTCAAGGGCT
GACCCGTAAAGGTGTGTATGCCGTTCGGTACAAGGTGAATGAAAATCCTCTGTACGCACCCACCTCAGAA
CATGTGAACGTCCTACTGACCCGCACGGAGGACCGCATCGTGTGGAAAACACTAGCCGGCGACCCATGGA
TAAAAACACTGACTGCCAAGTACCCTGGGAATTTCACTGCCACGATAGAGGAGTGGCAAGCAGAGCATGA
TGCCATCATGAGGCACATCTTGGAGAGACCGGACCCTACCGACGTCTTCCAGAATAAGGCAAACGTGTGT
TGGGCCAAGGCTTTAGTGCCGGTGCTGAAGACCGCTGGCATAGACATGACCACTGAACAATGGAACACTG
TGGATTATTTTGAAACGGACAAAGCTCACTCAGCAGAGATAGTATTGAACCAACTATGCGTGAGGTTCTT
TGGACTCGATCTGGACTCCGGTCTATTTTCTGCACCCACTGTTCCGTTATCCATTAGGAATAATCACTGG
GATAACTCCCCGTCGCCTAACATGTACGGGCTGAATAAAGAAGTGGTCCGTCAGCTCTCTCGCAGGTACC
CACAACTGCCTCGGGCAGTTGCCACTGGAAGAGTCTATGACATGAACACTGGTACACTGCGCAATTATGA
TCCGCGCATAAACCTAGTACCTGTAAACAGAAGACTGCCTCATGCTTTAGTCCTCCACCATAATGAACAC
CCACAGAGTGACTTTTCTTCATTCGTCAGCAAATTGAAGGGCAGAACTGTCCTGGTGGTCGGGGAAAAGT
TGTCCGTCCCAGGCAAAATGGTTGACTGGTTGTCAGACCGGCCTGAGGCTACCTTCAGAGCTCGGCTGGA
TTTAGGCATCCCAGGTGATGTGCCCAAATATGACATAATATTTGTTAATGTGAGGACCCCATATAAATAC
CATCACTATCAGCAGTGTGAAGACCATGCCATTAAGCTTAGCATGTTGACCAAGAAAGCTTGTCTGCATC
TGAATCCCGGCGGAACCTGTGTCAGCATAGGTTATGGTTACGCTGACAGGGCCAGCGAAAGCATCATTGG
TGCTATAGCGCGGCAGTTCAAGTTTTCCCGGGTATGCAAACCGAAATCCTCACTTGAAGAGACGGAAGTT
CTGTTTGTATTCATTGGGTACGATCGCAAGGCCCGTACGCACAATCCTTACAAGCTTTCATCAACCTTGA
CCAACATTTATACAGGTTCCAGACTCCACGAAGCCGGATGTGCACCCTCATATCATGTGGTGCGAGGGGA
TATTGCCACGGCCACCGAAGGAGTGATTATAAATGCTGCTAACAGCAAAGGACAACCTGGCGGAGGGGTG
TGCGGAGCGCTGTATAAGAAGTTCCCGGAAAGCTTCGATTTACAGCCGATCGAAGTAGGAAAAGCGCGAC
TGGTCAAAGGTGCAGCTAAACATATCATTCATGCCGTAGGACCAAACTTCAACAAAGTTTCGGAGGTTGA
AGGTGACAAACAGTTGGCAGAGGCTTATGAGTCCATCGCTAAGATTGTCAACGATAACAATTACAAGTCA
GTAGCGATTCCACTGTTGTCCACCGGCATCTTTTCCGGGAACAAAGATCGACTAACCCAATCATTGAACC
ATTTGCTGACAGCTTTAGACACCACTGATGCAGATGTAGCCATATACTGCAGGGACAAGAAATGGGAAAT
GACTCTCAAGGAAGCAGTGGCTAGGAGAGAAGCAGTGGAGGAGATATGCATATCCGACGACTCTTCAGTG
ACAGAACCTGATGCAGAGCTGGTGAGGGTGCATCCGAAGAGTTCTTTGGCTGGAAGGAAGGGCTACAGCA
CAAGCGATGGCAAAACTTTCTCATATTTGGAAGGGACCAAGTTTCACCAGGCGGCCAAGGATATAGCAGA
AATTAATGCCATGTGGCCCGTTGCAACGGAGGCCAATGAGCAGGTATGCATGTATATCCTCGGAGAAAGC
ATGAGCAGTATTAGGTCGAAATGCCCCGTCGAAGAGTCGGAAGCCTCCACACCACCTAGCACGCTGCCTT
GCTTGTGCATCCATGCCATGACTCCAGAAAGAGTACAGCGCCTAAAAGCCTCACGTCCAGAACAAATTAC
TGTGTGCTCATCCTTTCCATTGCCGAAGTATAGAATCACTGGTGTGCAGAAGATCCAATGCTCCCAGCCT
ATATTGTTCTCACCGAAAGTGCCTGCGTATATTCATCCAAGGAAGTATCTCGTGGAAACACCACCGGTAG
ACGAGACTCCGGAGCCATCGGCAGAGAACCAATCCACAGAGGGGACACCTGAACAACCACCACTTATAAC
CGAGGATGAGACCAGGACTAGAACGCCTGAGCCGATCATCATCGAAGAGGAAGAAGAGGATAGCATAAGT
TTGCTGTCAGATGGCCCGACCCACCAGGTGCTGCAAGTCGAGGCAGACATTCACGGGCCGCCCTCTGTAT
CTAGCTCATCCTGGTCCATTCCTCATGCATCCGACTTTGATGTGGACAGTTTATCCATACTTGACACCCT
GGAGGGAGCTAGCGTGACCAGCGGGGCAACGTCAGCCGAGACTAACTCTTACTTCGCAAAGAGTATGGAG
TTTCTGGCGCGACCGGTGCCTGCGCCTCGAACAGTATTCAGGAACCCTCCACATCCCGCTCCGCGCACAA
GAACACCGTCACTTGCACCCAGCAGGGCCTGCTCGAGAACCAGCCTAGTTTCCACCCCGCCAGGCGTGAA
TAGGGTGATCACTAGAGAGGAGCTCGAGGCGCTTACCCCGTCACGCACTCCTAGCAGGTCGGTCTCGAGA
ACCAGCCTGGTCTCCAACCCGCCAGGCGTAAATAGGGTGATTACAAGAGAGGAGTTTGAGGCGTTCGTAG
CACAACAACAATGACGGTTTGATGCGGGTGCATACATCTTTTCCTCCGACACCGGTCAAGGGCATTTACA
ACAAAAATCAGTAAGGCAAACGGTGCTATCCGAAGTGGTGTTGGAGAGGACCGAATTGGAGATTTCGTAT
GCCCCGCGCCTCGACCAAGAAAAAGAAGAATTACTACGCAAGAAATTACAGTTAAATCCCACACCTGCTA
ACAGAAGCAGATACCAGTCCAGGAAGGTGGAGAACATGAAAGCCATAACAGCTAGACGTATTCTGCAAGG
CCTAGGGCATTATTTGAAGGCAGAAGGAAAAGTGGAGTGCTACCGAACCCTGCATCCTGTTCCTTTGTAT
TCATCTAGTGTGAACCGTGCCTTCTCAAGCCCCAAGGTCGCAGTGGAAGCCTGTAACGCCATGTTGAAAG
AGAACTTTCCGACTGTGGCTTCTTACTGTATTATTCCAGAGTACGATGCCTATTTGGACATGGTTGACGG
AGCTTCATGCTGCTTAGACACTGCCAGTTTTTGCCCTGCAAAGCTGCGCAGCTTTCCAAAGAAACACTCC
TATTTGGAACCCACAATACGATCGGCAGTGCCTTCAGCGATCCAGAACACGCTCCAGAACGTCCTGGCAG
CTGCCACAAAAAGAAATTGCAATGTCACGCAAATGAGAGAATTGCCCGTATTGGATTCGGCGGCCTTTAA
TGTGGAATGCTTCAAGAAATATGCGTGTAATAATGAATATTGGGAAACGTTTAAAGAAAACCCCATCAGG
CTTACTGAAGAAAACGTGGTAAATTACATTACCAAATTAAAAGGACCAAAAGCTGCTGCTCTTTTTGCGA
AGACACATAATTTGAATATGTTGCAGGACATACCAATGGACAGGTTTGTAATGGACTTAAAGAGAGACGT
GAAAGTGACTCCAGGAACAAAACATACTGAAGAACGGCCCAAGGTACAGGTGATCCAGGCTGCCGATCCG
CTAGCAACAGCGTATCTGTGCGGAATCCACCGAGAGCTGGTTAGGAGATTAAATGCGGTCCTGCTTCCGA
ACATTCATACACTGTTTGATATGTCGGCTGAAGACTTTGACGCTATTATAGCCGAGCACTTCCAGCCTGG
GGATTGTGTTCTGGAAACTGACATCGCGTCGTTTGATAAAAGTGAGGACGACGCCATGGCTCTGACCGCG
TTAATGATTCTGGAAGACTTAGGTGTGGACGCAGAGCTGTTGACGCTGATTGAGGCGGCTTTCGGCGAAA
TTTCATCAATACATTTGCCCACTAAAACTAAATTTAAATTCGGAGCCATGATGAAATCTGGAATGTTCCT
CACACTGTTTGTGAACACAGTCATTAACATTGTAATCGCAAGCAGAGTGTTGAGAGAACGGCTAACCGGA
TCACCATGTGCAGCATTCATTGGAGATGACAATATCGTGAAAGGAGTCAAATCGGACAAATTAATGGCAG
ACAGGTGCGCCACCTGGTTGAATATGGAAGTCAAGATTATAGATGCTGTGGTGGGCGAGAAAGCGCCCTA
TTTCTGTGGAGGGTTTATTTTGTGTGACTCCGTGACCGGCACAGCGTGCCGTGTGGCAGACCCCCTAAAA
AGGCTGTTTAAGCTTGGCAAACCTCTGGCAGCAGACGATGAACATGATGATGACAGGAGAAGGGCATTGC
ATGAAGAGTCAACACGCTGGAACCGAGTGGGTATTCTTTCAGAGCTGTGCAAGGCAGTAGAATCAAGGTA
TGAAACCGTAGGAACTTCCATCATAGTTATGGCCATGACTACTCTAGCTAGCAGTGTTAAATCATTCAGC
TACCTGAGAGGGGCCCCTATAACTCTCTACGGCTAACCTGAATGGACTACGACATAGTCTAGTCCGCCAA
GACAAGTTTGTACAAAAAAGCTGAACGAGAAACGTAAAATGATATAAATATCAATATATTAAATTAGATT
TTGCATAAAAAACAGACTACATAATACTGTAAAACACAACATATCCAGTCACTATGGCGGCCGCATTAGG
CACCCCAGGCTTTACACTTTATGCTTCCGGCTCGTATAATGTGTGGATTTTGAGTTAGGATCCGTCGAGA
TTTTCAGGAGCTAAGGAAGCTAAAATGGAGAAAAAAATCACTGGATATACCACCGTTGATATATCCCAAT
GGCATCGTAAAGAACATTTTGAGGCATTTCAGTCAGTTGCTCAATGTACCTATAACCAGACCGTTCAGCT
GGATATTACGGCCTTTTTAAAGACCGTAAAGAAAAATAAGCACAAGTTTTATCCGGCCTTTATTCACATT
CTTGCCCGCCTGATGAATGCTCATCCGGAATTCCGTATGGCAATGAAAGACGGTGAGCTGGTGATATGGG
ATAGTGTTCACCCTTGTTACACCGTTTTCCATGAGCAAACTGAAACGTTTTCATCGCTCTGGAGTGAATA
CCACGACGATTTCCGGCAGTTTCTACACATATATTCGCAAGATGTGGCGTGTTACGGTGAAAACCTGGCC
TATTTCCCTAAAGGGTTTATTGAGAATATGTTTTTCGTCTCAGCCAATCCCTGGGTGAGTTTCACCAGTT
TTGATTTAAACGTGGCCAATATGGACAACTTCTTCGCCCCCGTTTTCACCATGGGCAAATATTATACGCA
AGGCGACAAGGTGCTGATGCCGCTGGCGATTCAGGTTCATCATGCCGTTTGTGATGGCTTCCATGTCGGC
AGAATGCTTAATGAATTACAACAGTACTGCGATGAGTGGCAGGCGGGGCGTAATCTAGAGGATCCGGCTT
ACTAAAAGCCAGATAACAGTATGCGTATTTGCGCGCTGATTTTTGCGGTATAAGAATATATACTGATATG
TATACCCGAAGTATGTCAAAAAGAGGTATGCTATGAAGCAGCGTATTACAGTGACAGTTGACAGCGACAG
CTATCAGTTGCTCAAGGCATATATGATGTCAATATCTCCGGTCTGGTAAGCACAACCATGCAGAATGAAG
CCCGTCGTCTGCGTGCCGAACGCTGGAAAGCGGAAAATCAGGAAGGGATGGCTGAGGTCGCCCGGTTTAT
TGAAATGAACGGCTCTTTTGCTGACGAGAACAGGGGCTGGTGAAATGCAGTTTAAGGTTTACACCTATAA
AAGAGAGAGCCGTTATCGTCTGTTTGTGGATGTACAGAGTGATATTATTGACACGCCCGGGCGACGGATG
GTGATCCCCCTGGCCAGTGCACGTCTGCTGTCAGATAAAGTCCCCCGTGAACTTTACCCGGTGGTGCATA
TCGGGGATGAAAGCTGGCGCATGATGACCACCGATATGGCCAGTGTGCCGGTCTCCGTTATCGGGGAAGA
AGTGGCTGATCTCAGCCACCGCGAAAATGACATCAAAAACGCCATTAACCTGATGTTCTGGGGAATATAA
ATGTCAGGCTCCCTTATACACAGCCAGTCTGCAGGTCGACCATAGTGACTGGATATGTTGTGTTTTACAG
TATTATGTAGTCTGTTTTTTATGCAAAATCTAATTTAATATATTGATATTTATATCATTTTACGTTTCTC
GTTCAGCTTTCTTGTACAAAGTGGTTTAATTAAGTAACGATACAGCAGCAATTGGCAAGCTGCTTACATA
GAACTCGCGGCGATTGGCATGCCGCTTTAAAATTTTTATTTTATTTTTCTTTTCTTTTCCGAATCGGATT
TTGTTTTTAATATTTCAAAAAAAAAAAAAAAAAAAAAAAAAAAAAAAAAAAAAAAAAAAAAGGAAGAGCG
CGGCCGCCGAGCTCGAATTCGTAATCATGTCATAGCTGTTTCCTGTGTGAAATTGTTATCCGCTCACAAT
TCCACACAACATACGAGCCGGAAGCATAAAGTGTAAAGCCTGGGGTGCCTAATGAGTGAGCTAACTCACA
TTAATTGCGTTGCGCTCACTGCCCGCTTTCCAGTCGGGAAACCTGTCGTGCCAGTCGAGGGGAATTAATT
CTTGAAGACGAAAGGGCCAGGTGGCACTTTTCGGGGAAATGTGCGCGGAACCCCTATTTGTTTATTTTTC
TAAATACATTCAAATATGTATCCGCTCATGAGACAATAACCCTGATAAATGCTTCAATAATATTGAAAAA
GGAAGAGTATGAGTATTCAACATTTCCGTGTCGCCCTTATTCCCTTTTTTGCGGCATTTTGCCTTCCTGT
TTTTGCTCACCCAGAAACGCTGGTGAAAGTAAAAGATGCTGAAGATCAGTTGGGTGCACGAGTGGGTTAC
ATCGAACTGGATCTCAACAGCGGTAAGATCCTTGAGAGTTTTCGCCCCGAAGAACGTTTTCCAATGATGA
GCACTTTTAAAGTTCTGCTATGTGGCGCGGTATTATCCCGTGTTGACGCCGGGCAAGAGCAACTCGGTCG
CCGCATACACTATTCTCAGAATGACTTGGTTGAGTACTCACCAGTCACAGAAAAGCATCTTACGGATGGC
ATGACAGTAAGAGAATTATGCAGTGCTGCCATAACCATGAGTGATAACACTGCGGCCAACTTACTTCTGA
CAACGATCGGAGGACCGAAGGAGCTAACCGCTTTTTTGCACAACATGGGGGATCATGTAACTCGCCTTGA
TCGTTGGGAACCGGAGCTGAATGAAGCCATACCAAACGACGAGCGTGACACCACGATGCCTGTAGCAATG
GCAACAACGTTGCGCAAACTATTAACTGGCGAACTACTTACTCTAGCTTCCCGGCAACAATTAATAGACT
GGATGGAGGCGGATAAAGTTGCAGGACCACTTCTGCGCTCGGCCCTTCCGGCTGGCTGGTTTATTGCTGA
TAAATCTGGAGCCGGTGAGCGTGGGTCTCGCGGTATCATTGCAGCACTGGGGCCAGATGGTAAGCCCTCC
CGTATCGTAGTTATCTACACGACGGGGAGTCAGGCAACTATGGATGAACGAAATAGACAGATCGCTGAGA
TAGGTGCCTCACTGATTAAGCATTGGTAACTGTCAGACCAAGTTTACTCATATATACTTTAGATTGATTT
AAAACTTCATTTTTAATTTAAAAGGATCTAGGTGAAGATCCTTTTTGATAATCTCATGACCAAAATCCCT
TAACGTGAGTTTTCGTTCCACTGAGCGTCAGACCCCGTAGAAAAGATCAAAGGATCTTCTTGAGATCCTT
TTTTTCTGCGCGTAATCTGCTGCTTGCAAACAAAAAAACCACCGCTACCAGCGGTGGTTTGTTTGCCGGA
TCAAGAGCTACCAACTCTTTTTCCGAAGGTAACTGGCTTCAGCAGAGCGCAGATACCAAATACTGTCCTT
CTAGTGTAGCCGTAGTTAGGCCACCACTTCAAGAACTCTGTAGCACCGCCTACATACCTCGCTCTGCTAA
TCCTGTTACCAGTGGCTGCTGCCAGTGGCGATAAGTCGTGTCTTACCGGGTTGGACTCAAGACGATAGTT
ACCGGATAAGGCGCAGCGGTCGGGCTGAACGGGGGGTTCGTGCACACAGCCCAGCTTGGAGCGAACGACC
TACACCAAACTGAGATACCTACAGCGTGAGCTATGAGAAAGCGCCACGCTTCCCGAAGGGAGAAAGGCGG
ACAGGTATCCGGTAAGCGGCAGGGTCGGAACAGGAGAGCGCACGAGGGAGCTTCCAGGGGGAAACGCCTG
GTATCTTTATAGTCCTGTCGGGTTTCGCCACCTCTGACTTGAGCGTCGATTTTTGTGATGCTCGTCAGGG
GGGCGGAGCCTATGGAAAAACGCCAGCAACGCGCTGGCGAAAGGGGGATGTGCTGCAAGGCGATTAAGTT
GGGTAACGCCAGGGTTTTCCCAGTCACGACGTTGTAAAACGACGGCCAGTGCCAAGCTTGCATGCCTGCA
GGTCGACTCTAGAGGATCCCTAATACGACTCACTATAG
